>Addgene plasmid #32264 | TAL022 | depositor full sequence | sequence record 36576 | TAL022 sequence 2827 bps
TCGCGCGTTTCGGTGATGACGGTGAAAACCTCTGACACATGCAGCTCCCGGAGACGGTCACAGCTTGTCT
GTAAGCGGATGCCGGGAGCAGACAAGCCCGTCAGGGCGCGTCAGCGGGTGTTGGCGGGTGTCGGGGCTGG
CTTAACTATGCGGCATCAGAGCAGATTGTACTGAGAGTGCACCATATGCGGTGTGAAATACCGCACAGAT
GCGTAAGGAGAAAATACCGCATCAGGCGCCATTCGCCATTCAGGCTGCGCAACTGTTGGGAAGGGCGATC
GGTGCGGGCCTCTTCGCTATTACGCCAGCTGGCGAAAGGGGGATGTGCTGCAAGGCGATTAAGTTGGGTA
ACGCCAGGGTTTTCCCAGTCACGACGTTGTAAAACGACGGCCAGTGAATTCGAGCTCGGTACCTCGCGAA
TGCATCTAGAGAAGACAATTGACGCCTGCACAAGTGGTCGCCATCGCCAGCCATGATGGCGGTAAGCAGG
CGCTGGAAACAGTACAGCGCCTGCTGCCTGTACTGTGCCAGGATCATGGACTGAAGAGACCGGATCCCGG
GCCCGTCGACTGCAGAGGCCTGCATGCAAGCTTGGCGTAATCATGGTCATAGCTGTTTCCTGTGTGAAAT
TGTTATCCGCTCACAATTCCACACAACATACGAGCCGGAAGCATAAAGTGTAAAGCCTGGGGTGCCTAAT
GAGTGAGCTAACTCACATTAATTGCGTTGCGCTCACTGCCCGCTTTCCAGTCGGGAAACCTGTCGTGCCA
GCTGCATTAATGAATCGGCCAACGCGCGGGGAGAGGCGGTTTGCGTATTGGGCGCTCTTCCGCTTCCTCG
CTCACTGACTCGCTGCGCTCGGTCGTTCGGCTGCGGCGAGCGGTATCAGCTCACTCAAAGGCGGTAATAC
GGTTATCCACAGAATCAGGGGATAACGCAGGAAAGAACATGTGAGCAAAAGGCCAGCAAAAGGCCAGGAA
CCGTAAAAAGGCCGCGTTGCTGGCGTTTTTCCATAGGCTCCGCCCCCCTGACGAGCATCACAAAAATCGA
CGCTCAAGTCAGAGGTGGCGAAACCCGACAGGACTATAAAGATACCAGGCGTTTCCCCCTGGAAGCTCCC
TCGTGCGCTCTCCTGTTCCGACCCTGCCGCTTACCGGATACCTGTCCGCCTTTCTCCCTTCGGGAAGCGT
GGCGCTTTCTCATAGCTCACGCTGTAGGTATCTCAGTTCGGTGTAGGTCGTTCGCTCCAAGCTGGGCTGT
GTGCACGAACCCCCCGTTCAGCCCGACCGCTGCGCCTTATCCGGTAACTATCGTCTTGAGTCCAACCCGG
TAAGACACGACTTATCGCCACTGGCAGCAGCCACTGGTAACAGGATTAGCAGAGCGAGGTATGTAGGCGG
TGCTACAGAGTTCTTGAAGTGGTGGCCTAACTACGGCTACACTAGAAGAACAGTATTTGGTATCTGCGCT
CTGCTGAAGCCAGTTACCTTCGGAAAAAGAGTTGGTAGCTCTTGATCCGGCAAACAAACCACCGCTGGTA
GCGGTGGTTTTTTTGTTTGCAAGCAGCAGATTACGCGCAGAAAAAAAGGATCTCAAGAAGATCCTTTGAT
CTTTTCTACGGGGTCTGACGCTCAGTGGAACGAAAACTCACGTTAAGGGATTTTGGTCATGAGATTATCA
AAAAGGATCTTCACCTAGATCCTTTTAAATTAAAAATGAAGTTTTAAATCAATCTAAAGTATATATGAGT
AAACTTGGTCTGACAGTTACCAATGCTTAATCAGTGAGGCACCTATCTCAGCGATCTGTCTATTTCGTTC
ATCCATAGTTGCCTGACTCCCCGTCGTGTAGATAACTACGATACGGGAGGGCTTACCATCTGGCCCCAGT
GCTGCAATGATACCGCGAGAGCCACGCTCACCGGCTCCAGATTTATCAGCAATAAACCAGCCAGCCGGAA
GGGCCGAGCGCAGAAGTGGTCCTGCAACTTTATCCGCCTCCATCCAGTCTATTAATTGTTGCCGGGAAGC
TAGAGTAAGTAGTTCGCCAGTTAATAGTTTGCGCAACGTTGTTGCCATTGCTACAGGCATCGTGGTGTCA
CGCTCGTCGTTTGGTATGGCTTCATTCAGCTCCGGTTCCCAACGATCAAGGCGAGTTACATGATCCCCCA
TGTTGTGCAAAAAAGCGGTTAGCTCCTTCGGTCCTCCGATCGTTGTCAGAAGTAAGTTGGCCGCAGTGTT
ATCACTCATGGTTATGGCAGCACTGCATAATTCTCTTACTGTCATGCCATCCGTAAGATGCTTTTCTGTG
ACTGGTGAGTACTCAACCAAGTCATTCTGAGAATAGTGTATGCGGCGACCGAGTTGCTCTTGCCCGGCGT
CAATACGGGATAATACCGCGCCACATAGCAGAACTTTAAAAGTGCTCATCATTGGAAAACGTTCTTCGGG
GCGAAAACTCTCAAGGATCTTACCGCTGTTGAGATCCAGTTCGATGTAACCCACTCGTGCACCCAACTGA
TCTTCAGCATCTTTTACTTTCACCAGCGTTTCTGGGTGAGCAAAAACAGGAAGGCAAAATGCCGCAAAAA
AGGGAATAAGGGCGACACGGAAATGTTGAATACTCATACTCTTCCTTTTTCAATATTATTGAAGCATTTA
TCAGGGTTATTGTCTCATGAGCGGATACATATTTGAATGTATTTAGAAAAATAAACAAATAGGGGTTCCG
CGCACATTTCCCCGAAAAGTGCCACCTGACGTCTAAGAAACCATTATTATCATGACATTAACCTATAAAA
ATAGGCGTATCACGAGGCCCTTTCGTC
Features (pLannotate 1.2.2; 10 found; start..end, strand, type, name):
    137..236     +  misc_feature   bom (fragment): basis of mobility region from pBR322
    242..399     -  CDS            lacZα (fragment): LacZα fragment of β-galactosidase; lacZ fragment
    630..646     -  protein_bind   lac operator: The lac repressor binds to the lac operator to inhibit transcription in E. coli. This inhibition can be relieved by adding lactose or isopropyl-β-D-thiogalactopyranoside (IPTG). lac repressor encoded by lacI
    654..684     -  promoter       lac promoter: promoter for the E. coli lac operon
    699..720     -  protein_bind   CAP binding site: CAP binding activates transcription in the presence of cAMP. E. coli catabolite activator protein
    733..825     -  CDS            lacI (fragment): lac repressor; lacI; The lac repressor binds to the lac operator to inhibit transcription in E. coli. This inhibition can be relieved by adding lactose or isopropyl-β-D-thiogalactopyranoside (IPTG).
   1008..1596    -  rep_origin     ori: high-copy-number ColE1/pMB1/pBR322/pUC origin of replication
   1767..2627    -  CDS            AmpR: β-lactamase; bla; confers resistance to ampicillin, carbenicillin, and related antibiotics
   2628..2732    -  promoter       AmpR promoter: bla
   2827..35      +  CDS            rop (fragment) (across the origin): Rop protein, which maintains plasmids at low copy number; rop
