[The description below was written by a language model from this plasmid's Addgene catalogue record and pLannotate feature annotations shown in this document.]
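Description:
TAL022 is a small bacterial archive plasmid (2,827 bp) that holds a single TAL effector repeat module for assembling engineered TALE nucleases. The backbone is pUC57-ΔBsaI, a pUC57 derivative in which a silent valine codon change removes the alternate BsaI site. That change falls within the span annotated as the β-lactamase gene. Presumably it lets type IIS enzymes be used for module assembly without cutting the vector. The plasmid replicates in E. coli from the high-copy ColE1/pUC origin and is selected with ampicillin through AmpR and its native promoter. The other annotated elements are ordinary pUC-family remnants: the lac promoter, operator and CAP site upstream of a lacZα fragment, plus short fragments of lacI, bom and rop. None of them has a designed role in the payload.

The insert is 119 bp and was cloned by restriction digestion. The 5′ BbsI junction was destroyed during cloning and the 3′ BamHI site was kept. Its alternative names describe it as a type IV (δ) unit carrying the HD repeat-variable diresidue, which in the TALE code specifies cytosine. The feature table does not annotate the insert itself. It most likely lies in the unannotated stretch between the lacZα fragment and the lac operator, but the record does not confirm its position. No eukaryotic promoter, tag or nuclease domain is present, so the plasmid is a building block, not an expression construct. Repeat units like this one are joined in a defined order into custom DNA-binding arrays, which are then fused to a nuclease domain. The associated publication used such TALENs for targeted gene disruption in somatic zebrafish cells.
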