Addgene plasmid #32264: TAL022
Depositing lab: Keith Joung. Depositing organization: Massachusetts General Hospital. Publication: Targeted gene disruption in somatic zebrafish cells using engineered TALENs. Sander JD, Cade L, Khayter C, Reyon D, Peterson RT, Joung JK, Yeh JR. Nat Biotechnol. 2011 Aug 5;29(8):697-8. doi: 10.1038/nbt.1934. PubMed 21822241.
Backbone
  Vector backbone: pUC57-ΔBsaI
  Backbone size w/o insert (bp): 2708
  Modifications to backbone: Silent valine mutation (C->G) at position 1794 to destroy alternate BsaI restriction site in pUC57
Growth in bacteria
  Bacterial resistance: Ampicillin, 100 μg/mL
  Growth temperature: 37°C
  Growth strain: XL1 Blue
  Copy number: High Copy
Gene/Insert
  Gene/Insert name: TAL022 (alt names: N (Type IV - C/HD); δ / SHD / C)
  Insert size (bp): 119
  Cloning method: Restriction Enzyme; 5′ cloning site BbsI (destroyed during cloning); 3′ cloning site BamHi (not destroyed)
  Sequencing primers: 5′ OK163
Terms and licenses: Academic/Nonprofit Terms; Industry Terms: Not Available to Industry
How to cite: TAL022 was a gift from Keith Joung (Addgene plasmid # 32264 ; http://n2t.net/addgene:32264 ; RRID:Addgene_32264)
