>Addgene plasmid #32264 | TAL022 | addgene partial sequence | sequence record 37788 | LacZ-F2 5'-cctcttcgctattacgccag-3'
ACGCCAGGGTTTTCCCAGTCACGACGTTGTAAAACGACGGCCAGTGAATTCGAGCTCGGTACCTCGCGAA
TGCATCTAGAGAAGACAATTGACGCCTGCACAAGTGGTCGCCATCGCCAGCCATGATGGCGGTAAGCAGG
CGCTGGAAACAGTACAGCGCCTGCTGCCTGTACTGTGCCAGGATCATGGACTGAAGAGACCGGATCCCGG
GCCCGTCGACTGCAGAGGCCTGCATGCAAGCTTGGCGTAATCATGGTCATAGCTGTTTCCTGTGTGAAAT
TGTTATCCGCTCACAATTCCACACAACATACGAGCCGGAAGCATAAAGTGTAAAGCCTGGGGTGCCTAAT
GAGTGAGCTAACTCACATTAATTGCGTTGCGCTCACTGCCCGCTTTCCAGTCGGGAAACCTGTCGTGCCA
GCTGCATTAATGAATCGGCCAACGCGCGGGGAGAGGCGGTTTGCGTATTGGGCGCTCTTCCGCTTCCTCG
CTCACTGACTCGCTGCGCTCGGTCGTTCGGCTGCGGCGAGCGGTATCAGCTCACTCAAAGGCGGTAATAC
GGTTATCCACAGAATCAGGGGATAACGCAGGAAAGAACATGTGAGCAAAAGGCCAGCAAAAGGCCAGGAA
CCGTAAAAAGGCCGCGTTGCTGGCGTTTTTCCATAGGCTCCGCCCCCCTGACGAGCATCACAAAAATCGA
CGCTCAAGTCAGAGGTGGCGAAACCCGACAGGACTATAAAGATACCAGGCGTTTCCCCCTGGAAGCTCCC
TCGTGCGCTCTCCTGTTCCGACCCTGCCGCTTACCGGATACCTGTCCGCCTTTCTCCCTTCGGGAAGCGT
GGCGCTTTCTCATAGCTCACGCTGTA
